Addgene plasmid #154805: pGBW-m4258299
Purpose: Mammalian expression plasmid for SARS-CoV-2 nsp7
Depositing lab: Ginkgo Bioworks & Benjie Chen. Depositing organization: Ginkgo Bioworks.
Backbone
  Vector backbone: pTwist_CMV_Puro_6 with AarI site removed
  Backbone size w/o insert (bp): 6080
  Vector type: Mammalian Expression
  Selectable markers: Puromycin
Growth in bacteria
  Bacterial resistance: Ampicillin, 100 μg/mL
  Growth temperature: 37°C
  Growth strain: DH5alpha
  Copy number: High Copy
Gene/Insert
  Gene/Insert name: SARS-CoV-2 nsp7
  Species: Severe acute respiratory syndrome coronavirus 2
  Insert size (bp): 248
  Mutation: H. sapiens recode 1
  Entrez Gene: ORF1ab (a.k.a. GU280_gp01)
  Promoter: CMV
  Tag / fusion protein: Cleavable TEV;S-tag (C terminal on backbone)
  Cloning method: Unknown
Resource information
  A portion of this plasmid was derived from a plasmid made by: GinkgoBioworks
Depositor comments: NCBI reference sequence: YP_009725303.1
How to cite: pGBW-m4258299 was a gift from Ginkgo Bioworks & Benjie Chen (Addgene plasmid # 154805 ; http://n2t.net/addgene:154805 ; RRID:Addgene_154805)
