[The description below was written by a language model from this plasmid's Addgene catalogue record and pLannotate feature annotations shown in this document.]
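Description:
pGBW-m4258299 is a mammalian expression plasmid carrying SARS-CoV-2 nsp7, a small non-structural protein released from the ORF1ab polyprotein. It is built on the pTwist_CMV_Puro_6 backbone, modified by removal of an AarI site. The short insert (about 250 bp) is a recoded version of the viral sequence described as "H. sapiens recode 1", which indicates codon adaptation for human cells. The backbone supplies a C-terminal S-tag preceded by a TEV protease cleavage site, so the tag can be used for detection or affinity capture and then removed. Expression is driven by the CMV immediate-early enhancer and promoter elements, which sit near the end of the annotated sequence. Because the map is circular, the coding region appears to run across the numbering origin and end at an SV40 polyadenylation signal. The automated feature table does not itself annotate the nsp7 open reading frame or the tag, so their placement is inferred from the catalogue fields.

In bacteria the plasmid is propagated through a high-copy ColE1/pUC-type origin and an ampicillin resistance gene. For selection in mammalian cells, a separate cassette places puromycin N-acetyltransferase under the human ubiquitin C promoter, followed by a synthetic poly(A) signal. The expression unit is flanked by β-globin insulator elements, T7 and rrnG transcription terminators and an additional synthetic poly(A) signal. These features likely limit read-through and interference between the expression unit and neighbouring backbone regions. The record supports its use for transient or puromycin-selected expression of tagged nsp7 in mammalian cells. Beyond that stated purpose, no specific application is given.
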