Features (pLannotate 1.2.2; 18 found; start..end, strand, type, name):
    375..496     -  polyA_signal   SV40 poly(A) signal: SV40 polyadenylation signal
    519..588     -  CDS            large T antigen (fragment): large T antigen from SV40 (simian virus 40)
    611..657     +  terminator     T7 terminator: transcription terminator for bacteriophage T7 RNA polymerase
    687..823     +  terminator     rrnG terminator: transcription terminator from the E. coli ribosomal RNA rrnG operon (Albrechtsen et al., 1991)
    868..939     +  misc_feature   3' β-globin insulator: insulator downstream of the human β-globin locus (Farrell et al., 2002)
   1165..1753    -  rep_origin     ori: high-copy-number ColE1/pMB1/pBR322/pUC origin of replication
   1925..1989    -  CDS            bla(M) (fragment): β-lactamase lacking the signal sequence; bla(M); allows cytosolic expression of β-lactamase
   2253..3462    +  promoter       UbC promoter: human ubiquitin C promoter
   3466..4063    +  CDS            PuroR (fragment): puromycin N-acetyltransferase; pac from Streptomyces; confers resistance to puromycin
   4092..4140    +  polyA_signal   poly(A) signal: synthetic polyadenylation signal
   4406..5266    +  CDS            AmpR: β-lactamase; bla; confers resistance to ampicillin, carbenicillin, and related antibiotics
   5279..5415    +  terminator     rrnG terminator: transcription terminator from the E. coli ribosomal RNA rrnG operon (Albrechtsen et al., 1991)
   5567..5638    +  misc_feature   5' β-globin insulator: insulator upstream of the human β-globin locus (Farrell et al., 2002)
   5643..5689    -  terminator     T7 terminator: transcription terminator for bacteriophage T7 RNA polymerase
   5707..5755    -  polyA_signal   poly(A) signal: synthetic polyadenylation signal
   5836..6139    +  enhancer       CMV enhancer: human cytomegalovirus immediate early enhancer
   6212..6229    -  promoter       CMV promoter (fragment): human cytomegalovirus (CMV) immediate early promoter
   6292..6343    +  promoter       CMVd2 promoter: truncated human cytomegalovirus (CMV) immediate early promoter that yields moderately reduced expression relative to the full-length promoter
>Addgene plasmid #154805 | pGBW-m4258299 | depositor full sequence | sequence record 299534 | Full Sequence
CACCATGAGCAAAATGTCTGACGTCAAGTGTACATCCGTAGTTCTGTTATCAGTGCTTCAACAGCTGCGG
GTGGAGAGTTCGTCAAAGCTCTGGGCCCAGTGCGTGCAGCTGCACAATGATATATTGCTCGCGAAAGATA
CTACGGAAGCTTTCGAGAAGATGGTCAGCTTGCTATCTGTTCTACTGAGCATGCAAGGAGCAGTAGACAT
CAACAAACTTTGCGAAGAGATGTTAGACAACCGAGCCACCCTGCAAGAAAACCTTTACTTTCAGTCGAAA
GAAACCGCGGCAGCTAAGTTCGAGAGGCAGCACATGGACAGTTAAGCTAGCTTGACTGACTGAGATACAG
CGTACCTTCAGCTCACAGACATGATAAGATACATTGATGAGTTTGGACAAACCACAACTAGAATGCAGTG
AAAAAAATGCTTTATTTGTGAAATTTGTGATGCTATTGCTTTATTTGTAACCATTATAAGCTGCAATAAA
CAAGTTAACAACAACAATTGCATTCATTTTATGTTTCAGGTTCAGGGGGAGGTGTGGGAGGTTTTTTAAA
GCAAGTAAAACCTCTACAAATGTGGTATTGGCCCATCTCTATCGGTATCGTAGCATAACCCCTTGGGGCC
TCTAAACGGGTCTTGAGGGGTTTTTTGTGCCCCTCGGGCCGGATTGCTATCTACCGGCATTGGCGCAGAA
AAAAATGCCTGATGCGACGCTGCGCGTCTTATACTCCCACATATGCCAGATTCAGCAACGGATACGGCTT
CCCCAACTTGCCCACTTCCATACGTGTCCTCCTTACCAGAAATTTATCCTTAAGGTCGTCAGCTATCCTG
CAGGCGATCTCTCGATTTCGATCAAGACATTCCTTTAATGGTCTTTTCTGGACACCACTAGGGGTCAGAA
GTAGTTCATCAAACTTTCTTCCCTCCCTAATCTCATTGGTTACCTTGGGCTATCGAAACTTAATTAACCA
GTCAAGTCAGCTACTTGGCGAGATCGACTTGTCTGGGTTTCGACTACGCTCAGAATTGCGTCAGTCAAGT
TCGATCTGGTCCTTGCTATTGCACCCGTTCTCCGATTACGAGTTTCATTTAAATCATGTGAGCAAAAGGC
CAGCAAAAGGCCAGGAACCGTAAAAAGGCCGCGTTGCTGGCGTTTTTCCATAGGCTCCGCCCCCCTGACG
AGCATCACAAAAATCGACGCTCAAGTCAGAGGTGGCGAAACCCGACAGGACTATAAAGATACCAGGCGTT
TCCCCCTGGAAGCTCCCTCGTGCGCTCTCCTGTTCCGACCCTGCCGCTTACCGGATACCTGTCCGCCTTT
CTCCCTTCGGGAAGCGTGGCGCTTTCTCATAGCTCACGCTGTAGGTATCTCAGTTCGGTGTAGGTCGTTC
GCTCCAAGCTGGGCTGTGTGCACGAACCCCCCGTTCAGCCCGACCGCTGCGCCTTATCCGGTAACTATCG
TCTTGAGTCCAACCCGGTAAGACACGACTTATCGCCACTGGCAGCAGCCACTGGTAACAGGATTAGCAGA
GCGAGGTATGTAGGCGGTGCTACAGAGTTCTTGAAGTGGTGGCCTAACTACGGCTACACTAGAAGAACAG
TATTTGGTATCTGCGCTCTGCTGAAGCCAGTTACCTTCGGAAAAAGAGTTGGTAGCTCTTGATCCGGCAA
ACAAACCACCGCTGGTAGCGGTGGTTTTTTTGTTTGCAAGCAGCAGATTACGCGCAGAAAAAAAGGATCT
CAAGAAGATCCTTTGATCTTTTCTACGGGGTCTGACGCTCAGTGGAACGAAAACTCACGTTAAGGGATTT
TGGTCATGAGATTATCAAAAAGGATCTTCACCTAGATCCTTTTAAATTAAAAATGAAGTTTTAAATCAAT
CTAAAGTATATATGAGTAAACTTGGTCTGACAGTTACCAATGCTTAATCAGTGAGGCACCTATCTCAGCG
ATCTGTCTATTTCGTTCATCCATAGTTGCATTTAAATTTCCGAACTCTCCAAGGCCCTCGTCGGAAAATC
TTCAAACCTTTCGTCCGATCCATCTTGCAGGCTACCTCTCGAACGAACTATCGCAAGTCTCTTGGCCGGC
CTTGCGCCTTGGCTATTGCTTGGCAGCGCCTATCGCCAGGTATTACTCCAATCCCGAATATCCGAGATCG
GGATCACCCGAGAGAAGTTCAACCTACATCCTCAATCCCGATCTATCCGAGATCCGAGGAATATCGAAAT
CGGGGCGCGCCTGGCCTCCGCGCCGGGTTTTGGCGCCTCCCGCGGGCGCCCCCCTCGTCACGGCGAGCGC
TGCCACGTCAGACGAAGGGCGCAGGAGCGTCCTGATCCTTCCGCCCGGACGCTCAGGACAGCGGCCCGCT
GCTCATAAGACTCGGCCTTAGAACCCCAGTATCAGCAGAAGGACATTTTAGGACGGGACTTGGGTGACTC
TAGGGCACTGGTTTTCTTTCCAGAGAGCGGAACAGGCGAGGAAAAGTAGTCCCTTCTCGGCGATTCTGCG
GAGGGATCTCCGTGGGGCGGTGAACGCCGATGATTATATAAGGACGCGCCGGGTGTGGCACAGCTAGTTC
CGTCGCAGCCGGGATTTGGGTCGCGGTTCTTGTTTGTGGATCGCTGTGATCGTCACTTGGTGAGTAGCGG
GCTGCTGGGCTGGCCGGGGCTTTCGTGGCCGCCGGGCCGCTCGGTGGGACGGAAGCGTGTGGAGAGACCG
CCAAGGGCTGTAGTCTGGGTCCGCGAGCAAGGTTGCCCTGAACTGGGGGTTGGGGGGAGCGCAGCAAAAT
GGCGGCTGTTCCCGAGTCTTGAATGGAAGACGCTTGTGAGGCGGGCTGTGAGGTCGTTGAAACAAGGTGG
GGGGCATGGTGGGCGGCAAGAACCCAAGGTCTTGAGCCCTTCGCTAATGCGGGAAAGCTCTTATTCGGGT
GAGATGGGCTGGGCACCATCTGGGGACCCTGACGTGAAGTTTGTCACTGACTGGAGAACTCGGTTTGTCG
TCTGTTGCGGGGGCGGCAGTTATGGCGGTGCCGTTGGGCAGTGCACCCGTACCTTTGGGAGCGCGCGCCC
TCGTCGTGTCGTGACGTCACCCGTTCTGTTGGCTTATAATGCAGGGTGGGGCCACCAGCCGGTAGGTGTG
CGGTAGGCTTTTCTCCGTCGCAGGACGCAGGGTTCGGGCCTAGGGTAGGCTCTCCTGAATCGACAGGCGC
CGGACCTCTGGTGAGGGGAGGGATAAGTGAGGCGTCAGTTTCTTTGGTCGGTTTTATGTACCTATCTTCT
TAAGTAGCTGAAGCTCCGGTTTTGAACTATGCGCTCGGGGTTGGCGAGTGTGTTTTGTGAAGTTTTTTAG
GCACCTTTTGAAATGTAATCATTTGGGTCAATATGTAATTTTCAGTGTTAGACTTGTAAATTGTCCGCTA
AATTCTGGCCGTTTTTGGCTTTTTTGTTAGACAACATGACCGAGTACAAGCCCACGGTGCGCCTCGCCAC
CCGCGACGACGTCCCCAGGGCCGTACGCACCCTCGCCGCCGCGTTCGCCGACTACCCCGCCACGCGCCAC
ACCGTCGATCCGGACCGCCACATCGAGCGGGTCACCGAGCTGCAAGAACTCTTCCTCACGCGCGTCGGGC
TCGACATCGGCAAGGTGTGGGTCGCGGACGACGGCGCCGCGGTGGCGGTCTGGACCACGCCGGAGAGCGT
CGAAGCGGGGGCGGTGTTCGCCGAGATCGGCCCGCGCATGGCCGAGTTGAGCGGTTCCCGGCTGGCCGCG
CAGCAACAGATGGAGGGCCTCCTGGCGCCGCACCGGCCCAAGGAGCCCGCGTGGTTCCTGGCCACCGTCG
GCGTCTCGCCCGACCACCAGGGCAAGGGTCTGGGCAGCGCCGTCGTGCTCCCCGGAGTGGAGGCCGCCGA
GCGCGCCGGGGTGCCCGCCTTCCTGGAGACCTCCGCGCCCCGCAACCTCCCCTTCTACGAGCGGCTCGGC
TTCACCGTCACCGCCGACGTCGAGGTGCCCGAAGGACCGCGCACCTGGTGCATGACCCGCAAGCCCGGTG
CCTAGGCTAGTATGTAAGCCTAGTCTTAGATAATAAAATCGCTATCCATCGAAGATGGATGTGTGTTGGT
TTTTTGTGTGTGTAACGCTAGGCGCGCCTGGTGTACCGAGAACGATCCTCTCAGTGCGAGTCTCGACGAT
CCATATCGTTGCTTGGCAGTCAGCCAGTCGGAATCCAGCTTGGGACCCAGGAAGTCCAATCGTCAGATAT
TGTACTCAAGCCTGGTCACGGCAGCGTACCGATCTGTTTAAACCTAGATATTGATAGTCTGATCGGTCAA
CGTATAATCGAGTCCTAGCTTTTGCAAACATCTATCAAGAGACAGGATCAGCAGGAGGCTTTCGCATGAG
TATTCAACATTTCCGTGTCGCCCTTATTCCCTTTTTTGCGGCATTTTGCCTTCCTGTTTTTGCTCACCCA
GAAACGCTGGTGAAAGTAAAAGATGCTGAAGATCAGTTGGGTGCGCGAGTGGGTTACATCGAACTGGATC
TCAACAGCGGTAAGATCCTTGAGAGTTTTCGCCCCGAAGAACGCTTTCCAATGATGAGCACTTTTAAAGT
TCTGCTATGTGGCGCGGTATTATCCCGTATTGACGCCGGGCAAGAGCAACTCGGTCGCCGCATACACTAT
TCTCAGAATGACTTGGTTGAGTATTCACCAGTCACAGAAAAGCATCTTACGGATGGCATGACAGTAAGAG
AATTATGCAGTGCTGCCATAACCATGAGTGATAACACTGCGGCCAACTTACTTCTGACAACGATTGGAGG
ACCGAAGGAGCTAACCGCTTTTTTGCACAACATGGGGGATCATGTAACTCGCCTTGATCGTTGGGAACCG
GAGCTGAATGAAGCCATACCAAACGACGAGCGTGACACCACGATGCCTGTAGCAATGGCAACAACCTTGC
GTAAACTATTAACTGGCGAACTACTTACTCTAGCTTCCCGGCAACAGTTGATAGACTGGATGGAGGCGGA
TAAAGTTGCAGGACCACTTCTGCGCTCGGCCCTTCCGGCTGGCTGGTTTATTGCTGATAAATCTGGAGCC
GGTGAGCGTGGGTCTCGCGGTATCATTGCAGCACTGGGGCCAGATGGTAAGCCCTCCCGTATCGTAGTTA
TCTACACGACGGGGAGTCAGGCAACTATGGATGAACGAAATAGACAGATCGCTGAGATAGGTGCCTCACT
GATTAAGCATTGGTAACCGATTCTAGGTGCATTGGCGCAGAAAAAAATGCCTGATGCGACGCTGCGCGTC
TTATACTCCCACATATGCCAGATTCAGCAACGGATACGGCTTCCCCAACTTGCCCACTTCCATACGTGTC
CTCCTTACCAGAAATTTATCCTTAAGATCCCGAATCGTTTAAACTCGACTCTGGCTCTATCGAATCTCCG
TCGTTTCGAGCTTACGCGAACAGCCGTGGCGCTCATTTGCTCGTCGGGCATCGAATCTCGTCAGCTATCG
TCAGCTTACCTTTTTGGCAGCGATCGCGGCTCCCGACATCTTGGACCATTAGCTCCACAGGTATCTTCTT
CCCTCTAGTGGTCATAACAGCAGCTTCAGCTACCTCTCAATTCAAAAAACCCCTCAAGACCCGTTTAGAG
GCCCCAAGGGGTTATGCTATCAATCGTTGCGTTACACACACAAAAAACCAACACACATCCATCTTCGATG
GATAGCGATTTTATTATCTAACTGCTGATCGAGTGTAGCCAGATCTAGTAATCAATTACGGGGTCATTAG
TTCATAGCCCATATATGGAGTTCCGCGTTACATAACTTACGGTAAATGGCCCGCCTGGCTGACCGCCCAA
CGACCCCCGCCCATTGACGTCAATAATGACGTATGTTCCCATAGTAACGCCAATAGGGACTTTCCATTGA
CGTCAATGGGTGGAGTATTTACGGTAAACTGCCCACTTGGCAGTACATCAAGTGTATCATATGCCAAGTA
CGCCCCCTATTGACGTCAATGACGGTAAATGGCCCGCCTGGCATTATGCCCAGTACATGACCTTATGGGA
CTTTCCTACTTGGCAGTACATCTACGTATTAGTCATCGCTATTACCATGCTGATGCGGTTTTGGCAGTAC
ATCAATGGGCGTGGATAGCGGTTTGACTCACGGGGATTTCCAAGTCTCCACCCCATTGACGTCAATGGGA
GTTTGTTTTGGCACCAAAATCAACGGGACTTTCCAAAATGTCGTAACAACTCCGCCCCATTGACGCAAAT
GGGCGGTAGGCGTGTACGGTGGGAGGTCTATATAAGCAGAGCTGGTTTAGTGAACCGTCAGATCAGATCT
TTGTCGATCCTACCATCCACTCGACACACCCGCCAGCGGCCGC
